Addgene plasmid #215901: pcDNA3.1-myc-GFP-TNRC6A-SD-CIM1-S1346A
Purpose: Expression of TNRC6A-CIM1 domain with S1346A mutation
Depositing lab: Kumiko Ui-Tei. Depositing organization: The University of Tokyo. Publication: Identification of Phosphorylated Amino Acids in Human TNRC6A C-Terminal Region and Their Effects on the Interaction with the CCR4-NOT Complex. Munakata F, Suzawa M, Ui-Tei K. Genes (Basel). 2021 Feb 13;12(2):271. doi: 10.3390/genes12020271. PubMed 33668648.
Backbone
  Vector backbone: pcDNA3.1
  Vector type: Mammalian Expression
Growth in bacteria
  Bacterial resistance: Ampicillin, 100 μg/mL
  Growth temperature: 37°C
  Growth strain: DH5alpha
  Copy number: High Copy
Gene/Insert
  Gene/Insert name: TNRC6A
  Species: H. sapiens (human)
  Mutation: contain aa1224-1528, S1346A
  Entrez Gene: TNRC6A (a.k.a. CAGH26, FAME6, GW1, GW182, TNRC6)
  Tag / fusion protein: myc-GFP (N terminal on insert)
  Cloning method: Restriction Enzyme; 5′ cloning site Unknown (unknown if destroyed)
Terms and licenses: Academic/Nonprofit Terms; Industry Terms: Not Available to Industry
How to cite: pcDNA3.1-myc-GFP-TNRC6A-SD-CIM1-S1346A was a gift from Kumiko Ui-Tei (Addgene plasmid # 215901 ; http://n2t.net/addgene:215901 ; RRID:Addgene_215901)
