[The description below was written by a language model from this plasmid's Addgene catalogue record and pLannotate feature annotations shown in this document.]
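Description:
pcDNA3.1-myc-GFP-TNRC6A-SD-CIM1-S1346A is a mammalian expression plasmid of about 7.0 kb built on the pcDNA3.1 backbone. It is maintained in E. coli through a high-copy ColE1/pUC-type origin and an ampicillin resistance gene (β-lactamase under its own promoter). An f1 origin is also present. For selection in mammalian cells the backbone carries a neomycin phosphotransferase gene driven by the SV40 early promoter and terminated by the SV40 polyadenylation signal, which allows G418 selection of stable transfectants. Small lac promoter/operator, lacI, ble, bom and HIV-1 LTR fragments flagged by the automated annotation appear to be backbone remnants or short sequence matches rather than functional parts.

The expression cassette uses the human cytomegalovirus immediate-early enhancer and promoter, followed by a T7 promoter, to drive a fusion protein that ends at the bovine growth hormone polyadenylation signal. The open reading frame encodes EGFP joined at its C-terminus to a fragment of human TNRC6A (GW182) spanning amino acids 1224–1528. According to the construct name and stated purpose, this covers the CIM1 region of the silencing domain, and it carries a serine-to-alanine substitution at position 1346. The catalogue lists an N-terminal myc-GFP tag, but the myc epitope is not separately annotated in the feature table. The annotation tool labels the insert by its mouse Tnrc6a homologue, whereas the record gives the species as human.

The associated study examined phosphorylated residues in the TNRC6A C-terminal region and their effect on binding to the CCR4-NOT deadenylase complex. S1346A therefore serves as a non-phosphorylatable variant, and the tag makes the fusion suitable for fluorescence detection or pull-down experiments in transfected cells.
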