Features (pLannotate 1.2.2; 21 found; start..end, strand, type, name):
     28..80      -  misc_feature   bom (fragment): basis of mobility region from pBR322
    235..614     +  enhancer       CMV enhancer: human cytomegalovirus immediate early enhancer
    615..818     +  promoter       CMV promoter: human cytomegalovirus (CMV) immediate early promoter
    814..847     +  LTR            5' LTR (truncated) (fragment): truncated 5' long terminal repeat (LTR) from HIV-1
    863..881     +  promoter       T7 promoter: promoter for bacteriophage T7 RNA polymerase
    948..1664    +  CDS            EGFP: EGFP is a basic (constitutively fluorescent) green fluorescent protein published in 1996, derived from Aequorea victoria. It is reported to be a rapidly-maturing weak dimer with moderate acid sensitivity.
   1680..2594    +  CDS            Tnrc6a (fragment): TNR6A_MOUSE - Also known as Kiaa1460. Experimental evidence at protein level: Swiss-Prot protein existence level 1. Plays a role in RNA-mediated gene silencing by both micro- RNAs (miRNAs) and short interfering RNAs (siRNAs) (PubMed:22187428). Required for miRNA-dependent repression of translation and for siRNA- dependent endonucleolytic cleavage of complementary mRNAs by argonaute family proteins (PubMed:22187428). As a scaffolding protein, associates with argonaute proteins bound to partially complementary mRNAs, and can simultaneously recruit CCR4-NOT and PAN deadenylase complexes (By simil
   2635..2859    +  polyA_signal   bGH poly(A) signal: bovine growth hormone polyadenylation signal
   2863..2884    +  promoter       SV40 promoter (fragment): SV40 enhancer and early promoter
   2905..3333    +  rep_origin     f1 ori (sequence partly withheld): f1 bacteriophage origin of replication; arrow indicates direction of (+) strand synthesis
   3347..3676    +  promoter       SV40 promoter: SV40 enhancer and early promoter
   3743..4534    +  CDS            neo: KKA2_KLEPN - Also known as kan, nptII. Experimental evidence at protein level: Swiss-Prot protein existence level 1. Resistance to kanamycin, neomycin, paromomycin, ribostamycin, butirosin and gentamicin B. From Klebsiella pneumoniae.
   4558..4716    +  CDS            ble (fragment): BLE_KLEPN - Experimental evidence at protein level: Swiss-Prot protein existence level 1. Binding protein with a strong affinity to the bleomycin family of antibiotics. Binds to CL990; an antimitotic-antibiotic compound. From Klebsiella pneumoniae.
   4711..4832    +  polyA_signal   SV40 poly(A) signal: SV40 polyadenylation signal
   4905..4921    -  protein_bind   lac operator: The lac repressor binds to the lac operator to inhibit transcription in E. coli. This inhibition can be relieved by adding lactose or isopropyl-β-D-thiogalactopyranoside (IPTG). lac repressor encoded by lacI
   4929..4959    -  promoter       lac promoter: promoter for the E. coli lac operon
   4974..4995    -  protein_bind   CAP binding site: CAP binding activates transcription in the presence of cAMP. E. coli catabolite activator protein
   5008..5100    -  CDS            lacI (fragment): lac repressor; lacI; The lac repressor binds to the lac operator to inhibit transcription in E. coli. This inhibition can be relieved by adding lactose or isopropyl-β-D-thiogalactopyranoside (IPTG).
   5283..5871    -  rep_origin     ori: high-copy-number ColE1/pMB1/pBR322/pUC origin of replication
   6042..6902    -  CDS            AmpR: β-lactamase; bla; confers resistance to ampicillin, carbenicillin, and related antibiotics
   6903..7007    -  promoter       AmpR promoter: bla
>Addgene plasmid #215901 | pcDNA3.1-myc-GFP-TNRC6A-SD-CIM1-S1346A | addgene full sequence | sequence record 443618 | Addgene NGS Result
GACGGATCGGGAGATCTCCCGATCCCCTATGGTGCACTCTCAGTACAATCTGCTCTGATGCCGCATAGTT
AAGCCAGTATCTGCTCCCTGCTTGTGTGTTGGAGGTCGCTGAGTAGTGCGCGAGCAAAATTTAAGCTACA
ACAAGGCAAGGCTTGACCGACAATTGCATGAAGAATCTGCTTAGGGTTAGGCGTTTTGCGCTGCTTCGCG
ATGTACGGGCCAGATATACGCGTTGACATTGATTATTGACTAGTTATTAATAGTAATCAATTACGGGGTC
ATTAGTTCATAGCCCATATATGGAGTTCCGCGTTACATAACTTACGGTAAATGGCCCGCCTGGCTGACCG
CCCAACGACCCCCGCCCATTGACGTCAATAATGACGTATGTTCCCATAGTAACGCCAATAGGGACTTTCC
ATTGACGTCAATGGGTGGAGTATTTACGGTAAACTGCCCACTTGGCAGTACATCAAGTGTATCATATGCC
AAGTACGCCCCCTATTGACGTCAATGACGGTAAATGGCCCGCCTGGCATTATGCCCAGTACATGACCTTA
TGGGACTTTCCTACTTGGCAGTACATCTACGTATTAGTCATCGCTATTACCATGGTGATGCGGTTTTGGC
AGTACATCAATGGGCGTGGATAGCGGTTTGACTCACGGGGATTTCCAAGTCTCCACCCCATTGACGTCAA
TGGGAGTTTGTTTTGGCACCAAAATCAACGGGACTTTCCAAAATGTCGTAACAACTCCGCCCCATTGACG
CAAATGGGCGGTAGGCGTGTACGGTGGGAGGTCTATATAAGCAGAGCTCTCTGGCTAACTAGAGAACCCA
CTGCTTACTGGCTTATCGAAATTAATACGACTCACTATAGGGAGACCCAAGCTGGCTAGCCCACCATGGA
ACAAAAACTCATCTCAGAAGAGGATCTGTCCGGCGGCATGGTGAGCAAGGGCGAGGAGCTGTTCACCGGG
GTGGTGCCCATCCTGGTCGAGCTGGACGGCGACGTAAACGGCCACAAGTTCAGCGTGTCCGGCGAGGGCG
AGGGCGATGCCACCTACGGCAAGCTGACCCTGAAGTTCATCTGCACCACCGGCAAGCTGCCCGTGCCCTG
GCCCACCCTCGTGACCACCCTGACCTACGGCGTGCAGTGCTTCAGCCGCTACCCCGACCACATGAAGCAG
CACGACTTCTTCAAGTCCGCCATGCCCGAAGGCTACGTCCAGGAGCGCACCATCTTCTTCAAGGACGACG
GCAACTACAAGACCCGCGCCGAGGTGAAGTTCGAGGGCGACACCCTGGTGAACCGCATCGAGCTGAAGGG
CATCGACTTCAAGGAGGACGGCAACATCCTGGGGCACAAGCTGGAGTACAACTACAACAGCCACAACGTC
TATATCATGGCCGACAAGCAGAAGAACGGCATCAAGGTGAACTTCAAGATCCGCCACAACATCGAGGACG
GCAGCGTGCAGCTCGCCGACCACTACCAGCAGAACACCCCCATCGGCGACGGCCCCGTGCTGCTGCCCGA
CAACCACTACCTGAGCACCCAGTCCGCCCTGAGCAAAGACCCCAACGAGAAGCGCGATCACATGGTCCTG
CTGGAGTTCGTGACCGCCGCCGGGATCACTCTCGGCATGGACGAGCTGTACAAGTCCGGCGGCAAGCTTC
CACTCCATCAGCCAGCCATGAAGTCTTTCCTTGACAATGTCATGCCCCACACTACACCTGAGCTGCAAAA
AGGGCCATCACCAATAAATGCTTTCAGCAACTTCCCTATAGGCTTGAACTCAAACTTGAATGTAAATATG
GATATGAACAGTATTAAAGAGCCACAGTCAAGACTAAGGAAGTGGACGACAGTGGACAGCATTTCTGTGA
ACACATCTTTGGATCAAAACTCCAGCAAACATGGTGCTATTTCAAGTGGTTTCAGGCTGGAAGAGTCTCC
ATTTGTTCCCTATGACTTTATGAACAGCAGTACTTCACCAGCCAGTCCTCCAGGTTCAATAGGAGATGGC
TGGCCACGTGCCAAAGCTCCTAACGGCTCTAGCAGTGTTAATTGGCCACCAGAATTTCGTCCTGGTGAGC
CATGGAAAGGTTATCCAAACATTGACCCTGAAACTGACCCTTACGTCACTCCTGGCAGTGTCATAAACAA
TCTTTCAATTAATACTGTGCGGGAAGTTGACCACCTCAGGGACAGGAACAGTGGGTCATCCTCATCCTTG
AACACCACGCTGCCTTCAACTAGTGCCTGGTCATCCATTCGTGCCTCCAACTACAACGTTCCCCTCAGCA
GTACAGCACAAAGCACTTCAGCCAGAAATAGTGATTCCAAATTGACATGGTCTCCTGGTTCAGTTACAAA
CACCTCTCTGGCTCATGAGCTGTGGAAGGTCCCTTTGCCACCTAAAAACATCACTGCTCCGTCCCGCCCA
CCTCCGGGACTGACTGGTCAGAAGCCACCCTTGTCTACGTGGGATAATTCTCCCCTTCGTATAGGTGGAG
GATGGGGAAATTCTGACGCCAGATATACCCCAGGTTCCAGCTGGGGTGAGAGCAGCTCAGGGAGAATAAC
AAATTGATCTAGAGGGCCCGTTTAAACCCGCTGATCAGCCTCGACTGTGCCTTCTAGTTGCCAGCCATCT
GTTGTTTGCCCCTCCCCCGTGCCTTCCTTGACCCTGGAAGGTGCCACTCCCACTGTCCTTTCCTAATAAA
ATGAGGAAATTGCATCGCATTGTCTGAGTAGGTGTCATTCTATTCTGGGGGGTGGGGTGGGGCAGGACAG
CAAGGGGGAGGATTGGGAAGACAATAGCAGGCATGCTGGGGATGCGGTGGGCTCTATGGCTTCTGAGGCG
GAAAGAACCAGCTGGGGCTCTAGGGGGTATCCCC
[124 nt withheld, positions 2905-3028]
C
[91 nt withheld, positions 3030-3120]
A
[49 nt withheld, positions 3122-3170]
CCTTTGACGTTGGAGTCCACGTTCTTT
[37 nt withheld, positions 3198-3234]
ACCCTATCTCGGTCTATTCTTTTGATTTATAAGGGATTTTGCCGATTTCGGCCTATTGGTTAAAAAATGA
GCTGATTTAACAAAAATTTAACGCGAATTAATTCTGTGGAATGTGTGTCAGTTAGGGTGTGGAAAGTCCC
CAGGCTCCCCAGCAGGCAGAAGTATGCAAAGCATGCATCTCAATTAGTCAGCAACCAGGTGTGGAAAGTC
CCCAGGCTCCCCAGCAGGCAGAAGTATGCAAAGCATGCATCTCAATTAGTCAGCAACCATAGTCCCGCCC
CTAACTCCGCCCATCCCGCCCCTAACTCCGCCCAGTTCCGCCCATTCTCCGCCCCATGGCTGACTAATTT
TTTTTATTTATGCAGAGGCCGAGGCCGCCTCTGCCTCTGAGCTATTCCAGAAGTAGTGAGGAGGCTTTTT
TGGAGGCCTAGGCTTTTGCAAAAAGCTCCCGGGAGCTTGTATATCCATTTTCGGATCTGATCAAGAGACA
GGATGAGGATCGTTTCGCATGATTGAACAAGATGGATTGCACGCAGGTTCTCCGGCCGCTTGGGTGGAGA
GGCTATTCGGCTATGACTGGGCACAACAGACAATCGGCTGCTCTGATGCCGCCGTGTTCCGGCTGTCAGC
GCAGGGGCGCCCGGTTCTTTTTGTCAAGACCGACCTGTCCGGTGCCCTGAATGAACTGCAGGACGAGGCA
GCGCGGCTATCGTGGCTGGCCACGACGGGCGTTCCTTGCGCAGCTGTGCTCGACGTTGTCACTGAAGCGG
GAAGGGACTGGCTGCTATTGGGCGAAGTGCCGGGGCAGGATCTCCTGTCATCTCACCTTGCTCCTGCCGA
GAAAGTATCCATCATGGCTGATGCAATGCGGCGGCTGCATACGCTTGATCCGGCTACCTGCCCATTCGAC
CACCAAGCGAAACATCGCATCGAGCGAGCACGTACTCGGATGGAAGCCGGTCTTGTCGATCAGGATGATC
TGGACGAAGAGCATCAGGGGCTCGCGCCAGCCGAACTGTTCGCCAGGCTCAAGGCGCGCATGCCCGACGG
CGAGGATCTCGTCGTGACCCATGGCGATGCCTGCTTGCCGAATATCATGGTGGAAAATGGCCGCTTTTCT
GGATTCATCGACTGTGGCCGGCTGGGTGTGGCGGACCGCTATCAGGACATAGCGTTGGCTACCCGTGATA
TTGCTGAAGAGCTTGGCGGCGAATGGGCTGACCGCTTCCTCGTGCTTTACGGTATCGCCGCTCCCGATTC
GCAGCGCATCGCCTTCTATCGCCTTCTTGACGAGTTCTTCTGAGCGGGACTCTGGGGTTCGAAATGACCG
ACCAAGCGACGCCCAACCTGCCATCACGAGATTTCGATTCCACCGCCGCCTTCTATGAAAGGTTGGGCTT
CGGAATCGTTTTCCGGGACGCCGGCTGGATGATCCTCCAGCGCGGGGATCTCATGCTGGAGTTCTTCGCC
CACCCCAACTTGTTTATTGCAGCTTATAATGGTTACAAATAAAGCAATAGCATCACAAATTTCACAAATA
AAGCATTTTTTTCACTGCATTCTAGTTGTGGTTTGTCCAAACTCATCAATGTATCTTATCATGTCTGTAT
ACCGTCGACCTCTAGCTAGAGCTTGGCGTAATCATGGTCATAGCTGTTTCCTGTGTGAAATTGTTATCCG
CTCACAATTCCACACAACATACGAGCCGGAAGCATAAAGTGTAAAGCCTGGGGTGCCTAATGAGTGAGCT
AACTCACATTAATTGCGTTGCGCTCACTGCCCGCTTTCCAGTCGGGAAACCTGTCGTGCCAGCTGCATTA
ATGAATCGGCCAACGCGCGGGGAGAGGCGGTTTGCGTATTGGGCGCTCTTCCGCTTCCTCGCTCACTGAC
TCGCTGCGCTCGGTCGTTCGGCTGCGGCGAGCGGTATCAGCTCACTCAAAGGCGGTAATACGGTTATCCA
CAGAATCAGGGGATAACGCAGGAAAGAACATGTGAGCAAAAGGCCAGCAAAAGGCCAGGAACCGTAAAAA
GGCCGCGTTGCTGGCGTTTTTCCATAGGCTCCGCCCCCCTGACGAGCATCACAAAAATCGACGCTCAAGT
CAGAGGTGGCGAAACCCGACAGGACTATAAAGATACCAGGCGTTTCCCCCTGGAAGCTCCCTCGTGCGCT
CTCCTGTTCCGACCCTGCCGCTTACCGGATACCTGTCCGCCTTTCTCCCTTCGGGAAGCGTGGCGCTTTC
TCATAGCTCACGCTGTAGGTATCTCAGTTCGGTGTAGGTCGTTCGCTCCAAGCTGGGCTGTGTGCACGAA
CCCCCCGTTCAGCCCGACCGCTGCGCCTTATCCGGTAACTATCGTCTTGAGTCCAACCCGGTAAGACACG
ACTTATCGCCACTGGCAGCAGCCACTGGTAACAGGATTAGCAGAGCGAGGTATGTAGGCGGTGCTACAGA
GTTCTTGAAGTGGTGGCCTAACTACGGCTACACTAGAAGAACAGTATTTGGTATCTGCGCTCTGCTGAAG
CCAGTTACCTTCGGAAAAAGAGTTGGTAGCTCTTGATCCGGCAAACAAACCACCGCTGGTAGCGGTGGTT
TTTTTGTTTGCAAGCAGCAGATTACGCGCAGAAAAAAAGGATCTCAAGAAGATCCTTTGATCTTTTCTAC
GGGGTCTGACGCTCAGTGGAACGAAAACTCACGTTAAGGGATTTTGGTCATGAGATTATCAAAAAGGATC
TTCACCTAGATCCTTTTAAATTAAAAATGAAGTTTTAAATCAATCTAAAGTATATATGAGTAAACTTGGT
CTGACAGTTACCAATGCTTAATCAGTGAGGCACCTATCTCAGCGATCTGTCTATTTCGTTCATCCATAGT
TGCCTGACTCCCCGTCGTGTAGATAACTACGATACGGGAGGGCTTACCATCTGGCCCCAGTGCTGCAATG
ATACCGCGAGACCCACGCTCACCGGCTCCAGATTTATCAGCAATAAACCAGCCAGCCGGAAGGGCCGAGC
GCAGAAGTGGTCCTGCAACTTTATCCGCCTCCATCCAGTCTATTAATTGTTGCCGGGAAGCTAGAGTAAG
TAGTTCGCCAGTTAATAGTTTGCGCAACGTTGTTGCCATTGCTACAGGCATCGTGGTGTCACGCTCGTCG
TTTGGTATGGCTTCATTCAGCTCCGGTTCCCAACGATCAAGGCGAGTTACATGATCCCCCATGTTGTGCA
AAAAAGCGGTTAGCTCCTTCGGTCCTCCGATCGTTGTCAGAAGTAAGTTGGCCGCAGTGTTATCACTCAT
GGTTATGGCAGCACTGCATAATTCTCTTACTGTCATGCCATCCGTAAGATGCTTTTCTGTGACTGGTGAG
TACTCAACCAAGTCATTCTGAGAATAGTGTATGCGGCGACCGAGTTGCTCTTGCCCGGCGTCAATACGGG
ATAATACCGCGCCACATAGCAGAACTTTAAAAGTGCTCATCATTGGAAAACGTTCTTCGGGGCGAAAACT
CTCAAGGATCTTACCGCTGTTGAGATCCAGTTCGATGTAACCCACTCGTGCACCCAACTGATCTTCAGCA
TCTTTTACTTTCACCAGCGTTTCTGGGTGAGCAAAAACAGGAAGGCAAAATGCCGCAAAAAAGGGAATAA
GGGCGACACGGAAATGTTGAATACTCATACTCTTCCTTTTTCAATATTATTGAAGCATTTATCAGGGTTA
TTGTCTCATGAGCGGATACATATTTGAATGTATTTAGAAAAATAAACAAATAGGGGTTCCGCGCACATTT
CCCCGAAAAGTGCCACCTGACGTC
