>Addgene plasmid #215901 | pcDNA3.1-myc-GFP-TNRC6A-SD-CIM1-S1346A | depositor partial sequence | sequence record 440643 | pcDNA3.1-myc-GFP-TNRC6A-SD-CIM1-S1346A sequence 921 bps
ATGCCACTCCATCAGCCAGCCATGAAGTCTTTCCTTGACAATGTCATGCCCCACACTACACCTGAGCTGC
AAAAAGGGCCATCACCAATAAATGCTTTCAGCAACTTCCCTATAGGCTTGAACTCAAACTTGAATGTAAA
TATGGATATGAACAGTATTAAAGAGCCACAGTCAAGACTAAGGAAGTGGACGACAGTGGACAGCATTTCT
GTGAACACATCTTTGGATCAAAACTCCAGCAAACATGGTGCTATTTCAAGTGGTTTCAGGCTGGAAGAGT
CTCCATTTGTTCCCTATGACTTTATGAACAGCAGTACTTCACCAGCCAGTCCTCCAGGTTCAATAGGAGA
TGGCTGGCCACGTGCCAAAGCTCCTAACGGCTCTAGCAGTGTTAATTGGCCACCAGAATTTCGTCCTGGT
GAGCCATGGAAAGGTTATCCAAACATTGACCCTGAAACTGACCCTTACGTCACTCCTGGCAGTGTCATAA
ACAATCTTTCAATTAATACTGTGCGGGAAGTTGACCACCTCAGGGACAGGAACAGTGGGTCATCCTCATC
CTTGAACACCACGCTGCCTTCAACTAGTGCCTGGTCATCCATTCGTGCCTCCAACTACAACGTTCCCCTC
AGCAGTACAGCACAAAGCACTTCAGCCAGAAATAGTGATTCCAAATTGACATGGTCTCCTGGTTCAGTTA
CAAACACCTCTCTGGCTCATGAGCTGTGGAAGGTCCCTTTGCCACCTAAAAACATCACTGCTCCGTCCCG
CCCACCTCCGGGACTGACTGGTCAGAAGCCACCCTTGTCTACGTGGGATAATTCTCCCCTTCGTATAGGT
GGAGGATGGGGAAATTCTGACGCCAGATATACCCCAGGTTCCAGCTGGGGTGAGAGCAGCTCAGGGAGAA
TAACAAATTAA
